>Addgene plasmid #115870 | pAPM-D4 miR30-PIWIL2 ts2 | addgene full sequence | sequence record 232791 | Addgene NGS Result
AATCTGCTTAGGGTTAGGCGTTTTGCGCTGCTTCGCGATGTACGGGCCAGATATACGCGCTGTGGAATGT
GTGTCAGTTAGGGTGTGGAAAGTCCCCAGGCTCCCCAGCAGGCAGAAGTATGCAAAGCATGCATCTCAAT
TAGTCAGCAACCAGGTGTGGAAAGTCCCCAGGCTCCCCAGCAGGCAGAAGTATGCAAAGCATGCATCTCA
ATTAGTCAGCAACCATAGTCCCGCCCCTAACTCCGCCCATCCCGCCCCTAACTCCGCCCAGTTCCGCCCA
TTCTCCGCCCCATGGCTGACTAATTTTTTTTATTTATGCAGAGGCCGAGGCCGCCTCTGCCTCTGAGCTA
TTCCAGAAGTAGTGAGGAGGCTTTTTTGGAGGCCTAGGCTTTTGCAAAAAGCTCGCGTTGACATTGATTA
TTGACTAGTTATTAATAGTAATCAATTACGGGGTCATTAGTTCATAGCCCATATATGGAGTTCCGCGTTA
CATAACTTACGGTAAATGGCCCGCCTGGCTGACCGCCCAACGACCCCCGCCCATTGACGTCAATAATGAC
GTATGTTCCCATAGTAACGCCAATAGGGACTTTCCATTGACGTCAATGGGTGGAGTATTTACGGTAAACT
GCCCACTTGGCAGTACATCAAGTGTATCATATGCCAAGTACGCCCCCTATTGACGTCAATGACGGTAAAT
GGCCCGCCTGGCATTATGCCCAGTACATGACCTTATGGGACTTTCCTACTTGGCAGTACATCTACGTATT
AGTCATCGCTATTACCATGGTGATGCGGTTTTGGCAGTACATCAATGGGCGTGGATAGCGGTTTGACTCA
CGGGGATTTCCAAGTCTCCACCCCATTGACGTCAATGGGAGTTTGTTTTGGCACCAAAATCAACGGGACT
TTCCAAAATGTCGTAACAACTCCGCCCCATTGACGCAAATGGGCGGTAGGCGTGTACGGTGGGAGGTCTA
TATAAGCAGCGCGTTTTGCCTGTACTGGGTCTCTCTGGTTAGACCAGATCTGAGCCTGGGAGCTCTCTGG
CTAACTAGGGAACCCACTGCTTAAGCCTCAATAAAGCTTGCCTTGAGTGCTTCAAGTAGTGTGTGCCCGT
CTGTTGTGTGACTCTGGTAACTAGAGATCCCTCAGACCCTTTTAGTCAGTGTGGAAAATCTCTAGCAGTG
GCGCCCGAACAGGGACTTGAAAGCGAAAGGGAAACCAGAGGAGCTCTCTCGACGCAGGACTCGGCTTGCT
GAAGCGCGCACGGCAAGAGGCGAGGGGCGGCGACTGGTGAGTACGCCAAAAATTTTGACTAGCGGAGGCT
AGAAGGAGAGAGATGGGTGCGAGAGCGTCAGTATTAAGCGGGGGAGAATTAGATCGCGATGGGAAAAAAT
TCGGTTAAGGCCAGGGGGAAAGAAAAAATATAAATTAAAACATATAGTATGGGCAAGCAGGGAGCTAGAA
CGATTCGCAGTTAATCCTGGCCTGTTAGAAACATCAGAAGGCTGTAGACAAATACTGGGACAGCTACAAC
CATCCCTTCAGACAGGATCAGAAGAACTTAGATCATTATATAATACAGTAGCAACCCTCTATTGTGTGCA
TCAAAGGATAGAGATAAAAGACACCAAGGAAGCTTTAGACAAGATAGAGGAAGAGCAAAACAAAAGTAAG
ACCACCGCACAGCAAGCGGCCGGCCGCTGATCTTCAGACCTGGAGGAGGAGATATGAGGGACAATTGGAG
AAGTGAATTATATAAATATAAAGTAGTAAAAATTGAACCATTAGGAGTAGCACCCACCAAGGCAAAGAGA
AGAGTGGTGCAGAGAGAAAAAAGAGCAGTGGGAATAGGAGCTTTGTTCCTTGGGTTCTTGGGAGCAGCAG
GAAGCACTATGGGCGCAGCGTCAATGACGCTGACGGTACAGGCCAGACAATTATTGTCTGGTATAGTGCA
GCAGCAGAACAATTTGCTGAGGGCTATTGAGGCGCAACAGCATCTGTTGCAACTCACAGTCTGGGGCATC
AAGCAGCTCCAGGCAAGAATCCTGGCTGTGGAAAGATACCTAAAGGATCAACAGCTCCTGGGGATTTGGG
GTTGCTCTGGAAAACTCATTTGCACCACTGCTGTGCCTTGGAATGCTAGTTGGAGTAATAAATCTCTGGA
ACAGATTTGGAATCACACGACCTGGATGGAGTGGGACAGAGAAATTAACAATTACACAAGCTTAATACAC
TCCTTAATTGAAGAATCGCAAAACCAGCAAGAAAAGAATGAACAAGAATTATTGGAATTAGATAAATGGG
CAAGTTTGTGGAATTGGTTTAACATAACAAATTGGCTGTGGTATATAAAATTATTCATAATGATAGTAGG
AGGCTTGGTAGGTTTAAGAATAGTTTTTGCTGTACTTTCTATAGTGAATAGAGTTAGGCAGGGATATTCA
CCATTATCGTTTCAGACCCACCTCCCAACCCCGAGGGGACCCGACAGGCCCGAAGGAATAGAAGAAGAAG
GTGGAGAGAGAGACAGAGACAGATCCATTCGATTAGTGAACGGATCGGCACTGCGTGCGCCAATTCTGCA
GACAAATGGCAGTATTCATCCACAATTTTAAAAGAAAAGGGGGGATTGGGGGGTACAGTGCAGGGGAAAG
AATAGTAGACATAATAGCAACAGACATACAAACTAAAGAATTACAAAAACAAATTACAAAAATTCAAAAT
TTTCGGGTTTATTACAGGGACAGCAGAGATCCAGTTTGGTTAATTAACTGCAGCCCCGATAAAATAAAAG
ATTTTATTTAGTCTCCAGAAAAAGGGGGGAATGAAAGACCCCACCTGTAGGTTTGGCAAGCTAGCTGCAG
TAACGCCATTTTGCAAGGCATGGAAAAATACCAAACCAAGAATAGAGAAGTTCAGATCAAGGGCGGGTAC
ATGAAAATAGCTAACGTTGGGCCAAACAGGATATCTGCGGTGAGCAGTTTCGGCCCCGGCCCGGGGCCAA
GAACAGATGGTCACCGCAGTTTCGGCCCCGGCCCGAGGCCAAGAACAGATGGTCCCCAGATATGGCCCAA
CCCTCAGCAGTTTCTTAAGACCCATCAGATGTTTCCAGGCTCCCCCAAGGACCTGAAATGACCCTGCGCC
TTATTTGAATTAACCAATCAGCCTGCTTCTCGCTTCTGTTCGCGCGCTTCTGCTTCCCGAGCTCTATAAA
AGAGCTCACAACCCCTCACTCGGCGCGCCAGTCCTCCGACAGACTGAGTCGCCCGGGGGTCTAGAACGCG
TGCCGCCATGACCGAATACAAACCTACCGTGAGGCTGGCTACAAGAGATGATGTCCCAAGGGCTGTGAGA
ACACTGGCCGCCGCTTTTGCCGATTACCCTGCCACACGCCACACTGTGGACCCAGATCGGCATATCGAGA
GAGTGACTGAGCTGCAGGAACTGTTCCTGACCCGAGTGGGCCTGGACATTGGGAAGGTCTGGGTCGCAGA
CGATGGAGCAGCTGTGGCTGTCTGGACCACACCAGAGAGCGTGGAAGCCGGAGCTGTCTTTGCAGAGATC
GGCCCTAGAATGGCAGAACTGAGCGGCTCCAGGCTGGCAGCACAGCAGCAGATGGAGGGACTGCTGGCCC
CACACAGGCCTAAGGAACCAGCATGGTTCCTGGCTACCGTGGGGGTCTCTCCTGACCATCAGGGCAAAGG
ACTGGGAAGTGCTGTGGTCCTGCCAGGAGTGGAGGCTGCAGAACGAGCTGGAGTCCCTGCATTTCTGGAG
ACCTCTGCTCCACGAAACCTGCCCTTCTATGAACGGCTGGGCTTTACTGTGACCGCAGATGTGGAGGTCC
CCGAAGGACCTAGGACCTGGTGCATGACACGCAAACCCGGCGCCTGAGCGATCGCCGCGGCCGCCTTCTT
AACCCAACAGAAGGCTCGAGAAGGTATATTGCTGTTGACAGTGAGCGCTAGGTCGAGGCTTGTCTGCTAT
AGTGAAGCCACAGATGTATAGCAGACAAGCCTCGACCTAATGCCTACTGCCTCGGACTTCAAGGGGCTAG
AATTCGGCAGCTGTAGATCTTAGCCACTTTTTAAAAGAAAAGGGGGGACTGGAAGGGCTAACTGCATCCG
GACTGTACTGGGTCTCTCTGGTTAGACCAGATCTGAGCCTGGGAGCTCTCTGGCTAACTAGGGAACCCAC
TGCTTAAGCCTCAATAAAGCTTGCCTTGAGTGCTTCAAGTAGTGTGTGCCCGTCTGTTGTGTGACTCTGG
TAACTAGAGATCCCTCAGACCCTTTTAGTCAGTGTGGAAAATCTCTAGCAGGGCCCGTTTCATGTGAGCA
AAAGGCCAGCAAAAGGCCAGGAACCGTAAAAAGGCCGCGTTGCTGGCGTTTTTCCATAGGCTCCGCCCCC
CTGACGAGCATCACAAAAATCGACGCTCAAGTCAGAGGTGGCGAAACCCGACAGGACTATAAAGATACCA
GGCGTTTCCCCCTGGAAGCTCCCTCGTGCGCTCTCCTGTTCCGACCCTGCCGCTTACCGGATACCTGTCC
GCCTTTCTCCCTTCGGGAAGCGTGGCGCTTTCTCATAGCTCACGCTGTAGGTATCTCAGTTCGGTGTAGG
TCGTTCGCTCCAAGCTGGGCTGTGTGCACGAACCCCCCGTTCAGCCCGACCGCTGCGCCTTATCCGGTAA
CTATCGTCTTGAGTCCAACCCGGTAAGACACGACTTATCGCCACTGGCAGCAGCCACTGGTAACAGGATT
AGCAGAGCGAGGTATGTAGGCGGTGCTACAGAGTTCTTGAAGTGGTGGCCTAACTACGGCTACACTAGAA
GAACAGTATTTGGTATCTGCGCTCTGCTGAAGCCAGTTACCTTCGGAAAAAGAGTTGGTAGCTCTTGATC
CGGCAAACAAACCACCGCTGGTAGCGGTGGTTTTTTTGTTTGCAAGCAGCAGATTACGCGCAGAAAAAAA
GGATCTCAAGAAGATCCTTTGATCTTTTCTACGGGGTCTGACGCTCAGTGGAACGAAAACTCACGTTAAG
GGATTTTGGTCATGAGATTATCAAAAAGGATCTTCACCTAGATCCTTTTAAATTAAAAATGAAGTTTTAA
ATCAATCTAAAGTATATATGAGTAAACTTGGTCTGACAGTTACCAATGCTTAATCAGTGAGGCACCTATC
TCAGCGATCTGTCTATTTCGTTCATCCATAGTTGCCTGACTCCCCGTCGTGTAGATAACTACGATACGGG
AGGGCTTACCATCTGGCCCCAGTGCTGCAATGATACCGCGAGACCCACGCTCACCGGCTCCAGATTTATC
AGCAATAAACCAGCCAGCCGGAAGGGCCGAGCGCAGAAGTGGTCCTGCAACTTTATCCGCCTCCATCCAG
TCTATTAATTGTTGCCGGGAAGCTAGAGTAAGTAGTTCGCCAGTTAATAGTTTGCGCAACGTTGTTGCCA
TTGCTACAGGCATCGTGGTGTCACGCTCGTCGTTTGGTATGGCTTCATTCAGCTCCGGTTCCCAACGATC
AAGGCGAGTTACATGATCCCCCATGTTGTGCAAAAAAGCGGTTAGCTCCTTCGGTCCTCCGATCGTTGTC
AGAAGTAAGTTGGCCGCAGTGTTATCACTCATGGTTATGGCAGCACTGCATAATTCTCTTACTGTCATGC
CATCCGTAAGATGCTTTTCTGTGACTGGTGAGTACTCAACCAAGTCATTCTGAGAATAGTGTATGCGGCG
ACCGAGTTGCTCTTGCCCGGCGTCAATACGGGATAATACCGCGCCACATAGCAGAACTTTAAAAGTGCTC
ATCATTGGAAAACGTTCTTCGGGGCGAAAACTCTCAAGGATCTTACCGCTGTTGAGATCCAGTTCGATGT
AACCCACTCGTGCACCCAACTGATCTTCAGCATCTTTTACTTTCACCAGCGTTTCTGGGTGAGCAAAAAC
AGGAAGGCAAAATGCCGCAAAAAAGGGAATAAGGGCGACACGGAAATGTTGAATACTCATACTCTTCCTT
TTTCAATATTATTGAAGCATTTATCAGGGTTATTGTCTCATGAGCGGATACATATTTGAATGTATTTAGA
AAAATAAACAAATAGGGGTTCCGCGCACATTTCCCCGAAAAGTGCCACCTGACGTCGACGGATCGGGAGA
TCTCCCGATCCCCTATGGTGCACTCTCAGTACAATCTGCTCTGATGCCGCATAGTTAAGCCAGTATCTGC
TCCCTGCTTGTGTGTTGGAGGTCGCTGAGTAGTGCGCGAGCAAAATTTAAGCTACAACAAGGCAAGGCTT
GACCGACAATTGCATGAAG
Features (pLannotate 1.2.2; 19 found; start..end, strand, type, name):
     69..398     +  promoter       SV40 promoter: SV40 enhancer and early promoter
    410..789     +  enhancer       CMV enhancer: human cytomegalovirus immediate early enhancer
    790..989     +  promoter       CMV promoter: human cytomegalovirus (CMV) immediate early promoter
   1007..1187    +  LTR            5' LTR (truncated): truncated 5' long terminal repeat (LTR) from HIV-1
   1234..1359    +  misc_feature   HIV-1 Ψ: packaging signal of human immunodeficiency virus type 1
   1343..1681    +  CDS            HIV-1 gag (fragment): gag protein from human immunodeficiency virus 1; gag
   1856..2089    +  misc_feature   RRE: The Rev response element (RRE) of HIV-1 allows for Rev-dependent mRNA export from the nucleus to the cytoplasm.
   2466..2566    +  CDS            Rev (fragment): human immunodeficiency virus 1 (HIV-1) Rev protein; rev; enhances nuclear export of unspliced and incompletely spliced viral mRNAs
   2616..2733    +  misc_feature   cPPT/CTS: central polypurine tract and central termination sequence of HIV-1
   2870..3277    +  promoter       SFFV promoter: spleen focus-forming virus long terminal repeat (LTR) promoter
   3298..3894    +  CDS            pac: PUAC_STRAD - Protein predicted: Swiss-Prot protein existence level 4. Detoxification of puromycin. From Streptomyces alboniger.
   3919..3964    +  ncRNA          5' miR-30a (fragment): sequence upstream of the 71-nt precursor of the human miR-30a microRNA (Zeng et al., 2002) miRNA
   4034..4059    +  ncRNA          3' miR-30a (fragment): sequence downstream of the 71-nt precursor of the human miR-30a microRNA (Zeng et al., 2002) miRNA
   4089..4108    +  misc_feature   cPPT/CTS (fragment): central polypurine tract and central termination sequence of HIV-1
   4140..4320    +  LTR            5' LTR (truncated): truncated 5' long terminal repeat (LTR) from HIV-1
   4391..4979    -  rep_origin     ori: high-copy-number ColE1/pMB1/pBR322/pUC origin of replication
   5150..6010    -  CDS            AmpR: β-lactamase; bla; confers resistance to ampicillin, carbenicillin, and related antibiotics
   6011..6115    -  promoter       AmpR promoter: bla
   6174..6226    -  misc_feature   bom (fragment): basis of mobility region from pBR322
