[The description below was written by a language model from this plasmid's Addgene catalogue record and pLannotate feature annotations shown in this document.]
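Description:
pAPM-D4 miR30-PIWIL2 ts2 is an HIV-1-based lentiviral transfer vector built on the pAPM-D4-mir30 backbone and designed to knock down human PIWIL2 (also known as HILI). In bacteria it is maintained through a high-copy ColE1/pUC-type origin and selected with ampicillin via the β-lactamase gene.

The viral genome is transcribed in producer cells from a CMV enhancer/promoter placed directly upstream of a truncated 5' LTR; an SV40 enhancer/early promoter element is also annotated just before it. Downstream lie the standard cis-acting elements: the Ψ packaging signal with an adjoining gag fragment, the Rev response element for Rev-dependent nuclear export of the unspliced genome, and the cPPT/CTS, which aids nuclear import of the reverse-transcribed DNA. The second LTR at the 3' end is also annotated as a truncated form. No WPRE is annotated in the 6.3 kb sequence.

The payload is a single transcription unit driven by the spleen focus-forming virus (SFFV) LTR promoter. It encodes puromycin N-acetyltransferase (pac), followed in the same transcript by an shRNA against PIWIL2 embedded between 5' and 3' miR-30a flanking sequences. This microRNA-style context lets a Pol II transcript be processed by the endogenous miRNA pathway, so puromycin resistance and hairpin expression are linked in transduced cells. The "ts2" in the name suggests it is the second of several PIWIL2 target sites, though the record does not say so explicitly. It was deposited with a study of how primate immunodeficiency virus Vpx and Vpr counteract proviral silencing by the HUSH complex.
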