Addgene plasmid #115870: pAPM-D4 miR30-PIWIL2 ts2
Purpose: PIWIL2 knockdown
Depositing lab: Jeremy Luban. Depositing organization: University of Massachusetts, Worcester. Publication: Primate immunodeficiency virus proteins Vpx and Vpr counteract transcriptional repression of proviruses by the HUSH complex. Yurkovetskiy L, Guney MH, Kim K, Goh SL, McCauley S, Dauphin A, Diehl WE, Luban J. Nat Microbiol. 2018 Dec;3(12):1354-1361. doi: 10.1038/s41564-018-0256-x. Epub 2018 Oct 8. PubMed 30297740.
Backbone
  Vector backbone: pAPM-D4-mir30
  Vector type: Lentiviral
  Selectable markers: Puromycin
Growth in bacteria
  Bacterial resistance: Ampicillin, 100 μg/mL
  Growth temperature: 30°C
  Growth strain: NEB Stable
  Copy number: High Copy
Gene/Insert
  Gene/Insert name: PIWIL2 shRNA
  gRNA/shRNA sequence: AGCAGACAAGCCTCGACCT
  Species: H. sapiens (human)
  Entrez Gene: PIWIL2 (a.k.a. CT80, HILI, PIWIL1L, mili)
  Promoter: SFFV
  Cloning method: Restriction Enzyme; 5′ cloning site Unknown (unknown if destroyed); 3′ cloning site Unknown (unknown if destroyed)
Terms and licenses: Academic/Nonprofit Terms; Industry Terms: Not Available to Industry
Depositor comments: PuroR . Please visit https://www.biorxiv.org/content/early/2018/04/03/293001 for bioRxiv preprint.
How to cite: pAPM-D4 miR30-PIWIL2 ts2 was a gift from Jeremy Luban (Addgene plasmid # 115870 ; http://n2t.net/addgene:115870 ; RRID:Addgene_115870)
